>Addgene plasmid #188308 | pTXTL-T7max-LuxD | addgene full sequence | sequence record 383148 | Addgene NGS Result
ACCATGAGTGATAACACTGCGGCCAACTTACTTCTGACAACGATCGGAGGACCGAAGGAGCTAACCGCTT
TTTTGCACAACATGGGGGATCATGTAACTCGCCTTGATCGTTGGGAACCGGAGCTGAATGAAGCCATACC
AAACGACGAGCGTGACACCACGATGCCTGTAGCAATGGCAACAACGTTGCGCAAACTATTAACTGGCGAA
CTACTTACTCTAGCTTCCCGGCAACAATTAATAGACTGGATGGAGGCGGATAAAGTTGCAGGACCACTTC
TGCGCTCGGCCCTTCCGGCTGGCTGGTTTATTGCTGATAAATCTGGAGCCGGTGAGCGTGGGTCGCGCGG
TATCATTGCAGCACTGGGGCCAGATGGTAAGCCCTCCCGTATCGTAGTTATCTACACGACGGGGAGTCAG
GCAACTATGGATGAACGAAATAGACAGATCGCTGAGATAGGTGCCTCACTGATTAAGCATTGGTAACTGT
CAGACCAAGTTTACTCATATATACTTTAGATTGATTTAAAACTTCATTTTTAATTTAAAAGGATCTAGGT
GAAGATCCTTTTTGATAATCTCATGACCAAAATCCCTTAACGTGAGTTTTCGTTCCACTGAGCGTCAGAC
CCCGTAGAAAAGATCAAAGGATCTTCTTGAGATCCTTTTTTTCTGCGCGTAATCTGCTGCTTGCAAACAA
AAAAACCACCGCTACCAGCGGTGGTTTGTTTGCCGGATCAAGAGCTACCAACTCTTTTTCCGAAGGTAAC
TGGCTTCAGCAGAGCGCAGATACCAAATACTGTTCTTCTAGTGTAGCCGTAGTTAGGCCACCACTTCAAG
AACTCTGTAGCACCGCCTACATACCTCGCTCTGCTAATCCTGTTACCAGTGGCTGCTGCCAGTGGCGATA
AGTCGTGTCTTACCGGGTTGGACTCAAGACGATAGTTACCGGATAAGGCGCAGCGGTCGGGCTGAACGGG
GGGTTCGTGCACACAGCCCAGCTTGGAGCGAACGACCTACACCGAACTGAGATACCTACAGCGTGAGCTA
TGAGAAAGCGCCACGCTTCCCGAAGGGAGAAAGGCGGACAGGTATCCGGTAAGCGGCAGGGTCGGAACAG
GAGAGCGCACGAGGGAGCTTCCAGGGGGAAACGCCTGGTATCTTTATAGTCCTGTCGGGTTTCGCCACCT
CTGACTTGAGCGTCGATTTTTGTGATGCTCGTCAGGGGGGCGGAGCCTATGGAAAAACGCCAGCAACGCG
GCCTTTTTACGGTTCCTGGCCTTTTGCTGGCCTTTTGCTCACATGGCTCGACAGATCTAATTCTAATACG
ACTCACTATAGGGAAATAATTTTGTTTAACTTTAAGAAGGAGATATACCGGTATGACTAGTATGGAAAAT
GAATCAAAATATAAAACCATCGACCACGTTATTTGTGTTGAAGGAAATAAAAAAATTCATGTTTGGGAAA
CGCTGCCAGAAGAAAACAGCCCAAAGAGAAAGAATGCCATTATTATTGCGTCTGGTTTTGCCCGCAGGAT
GGATCATTTTGCTGGTCTGGCGGAATATTTATCGCGGAATGGATTTCATGTGATCCGCTATGATTCGCTT
CACCACGTTGGATTGAGTTCAGGGACAATTGATGAATTTACAATGTCTATAGGAAAGCAGAGCTTGTTAG
CAGTGGTTGATTGGTTAACTACACGAAAAATAAATAACTTCGGTATGTTGGCTTCAAGCTTATCTGCGCG
GATAGCTTATGCAAGCCTATCTGAAATCAATGCTTCGTTTTTAATCACCGCAGTCGGTGTTGTTAACTTA
AGATATTCTCTTGAAAGAGCTTTAGGGTTTGATTATCTCAGTCTACCCATTAATGAATTGCCGAATAATC
TAGATTTTGAAGGCCATAAATTGGGTGCTGAAGTCTTTGCGAGAGATTGTCTTGATTTTGGTTGGGAAGA
TTTAGCTTCTACAATTAATAACATGATGTATCTTGATATACCGTTTATTGCTTTTACTGCAAATAACGAT
AATTGGGTCAAGCAAGATGAAGTTATCACATTGTTATCAAATATTCGTAGTAATCGATGCAAGATATATT
CTTTGTTAGGAAGTTCGCATGACTTGAGTGAAAATTTAGTGGTCCTGCGCAATTTTTATCAATCGGTTAC
GAAAGCCGCTATCGCGATGGATAATGATCATCTGGATATTGATGTTGATATTACTGAACCGTCATTTGAA
CATTTAACTATTGCGACAGTCAATGAACGCCGAATGAGAATTGAGATTGAAAATCAAGCAATTTCTCTGT
CTTAACTCGAGCAAAGCCCGCCGAAAGGCGGGCTTTTCTGTACAACAACAATTGCATTCATTTTATGTTT
CAGGTTCAGGGGGAGATGTGGGAGGTTTTTTAAAGCAAGTAAAACCTCTACAAATGTGGTAAAATCGATA
AGGATCCGGGCTGGCGTAATAGCGAAGAGGCCCGCACCGATCGCCCTTCCCAACAGTTGCGCAGCCTGAA
TGGCGAATGG
[124 nt withheld, positions 2531-2654]
C
[91 nt withheld, positions 2656-2746]
A
[49 nt withheld, positions 2748-2796]
CCTTTGACGTTGGAGTCCACGTTCTTT
[37 nt withheld, positions 2824-2860]
ACCCTATCTCGGTCTATTCTTTTGATTTATAAGGGATTTTGCCGATTTCGGCCTATTGGTTAAAAAATGA
GCTGATTTAACAAAAATTTAACGCGAATTTTAACAAAATATTAACGCTTACAATTTCCTGATGCGGTATT
TTCTCCTTACGCATCTGTGCGGTATTTCACACCGCATATGGTGCACTCTCAGTACAATCTGCTCTGATGC
CGCATAGTTAAGCCAGCCCCGACACCCGCCAACACCCGCTGACGCGCCCTGACGGGCTTGTCTGCTCCCG
GCATCCGCTTACAGACAAGCTGTGACCGTCTCCGGGAGCTGCATGTGTCAGAGGTTTTCACCGTCATCAC
CGAAACGCGCGAGACGAAAGGGCCTCGTGATACGCCTATTTTTATAGGTTAATGTCATGATAATAATGGT
TTCTTAGACGTCAGGTGGCACTTTTCGGGGAAATGTGCGCGGAACCCCTATTTGTTTATTTTTCTAAATA
CATTCAAATATGTATCCGCTCATGAGACAATAACCCTGATAAATGCTTCAATAATATTGAAAAAGGAAGA
GTATGAGTATTCAACATTTCCGTGTCGCCCTTATTCCCTTTTTTGCGGCATTTTGCCTTCCTGTTTTTGC
TCACCCAGAAACGCTGGTGAAAGTAAAAGATGCTGAAGATCAGTTGGGTGCACGAGTGGGTTACATCGAA
CTGGATCTCAACAGCGGTAAGATCCTTGAGAGTTTTCGCCCCGAAGAACGTTTTCCAATGATGAGCACTT
TTAAAGTTCTGCTATGTGGCGCGGTATTATCCCGTATTGACGCCGGGCAAGAGCAACTCGGTCGCCGCAT
ACACTATTCTCAGAATGACTTGGTTGAGTACTCACCAGTCACAGAAAAGCATCTTACGGATGGCATGACA
GTAAGAGAATTATGCAGTGCTGCCATA
Features (pLannotate 1.2.2; 11 found; start..end, strand, type, name):
    657..1245    +  rep_origin     ori: high-copy-number ColE1/pMB1/pBR322/pUC origin of replication
   1324..1342    +  promoter       T7 promoter: promoter for bacteriophage T7 RNA polymerase
   1351..1373    +  RBS            RBS: efficient ribosome binding site from bacteriophage T7 gene 10 (Olins and Rangwala, 1989)
   1392..2315    +  CDS            LuxD: LuxD acyltransferase; luxD; from the Photorhabdus luminescens bioluminescence operon
   2373..2441    -  CDS            large T antigen (fragment): large T antigen from SV40 (simian virus 40)
   2460..2527    +  CDS            lacZα (fragment): LacZα fragment of β-galactosidase; lacZ fragment
   2531..2959    +  rep_origin     f1 ori (sequence partly withheld): f1 bacteriophage origin of replication; arrow indicates direction of (+) strand synthesis
   2987..3086    -  misc_feature   bom (fragment): basis of mobility region from pBR322
   3188..3223    -  CDS            rop (fragment): Rop protein, which maintains plasmids at low copy number; rop
   3318..3422    +  promoter       AmpR promoter: bla
   3423..486     +  CDS            AmpR (across the origin): β-lactamase; bla; confers resistance to ampicillin, carbenicillin, and related antibiotics
