[The description below was written by a language model from this plasmid's Addgene catalogue record and pLannotate feature annotations shown in this document.]
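Description:
pTXTL-T7max-LuxD is a small (about 3.8 kb) high-copy bacterial plasmid built as a DNA template for cell-free transcription–translation (TXTL) reactions. It is based on the pCI-T7Max-UTR1-CTerminus8xHis-T500 backbone and is propagated in E. coli through a ColE1/pUC-type origin, with selection by the β-lactamase (AmpR) gene driven from its own bla promoter. An f1 phage origin is also present. Short annotated fragments of SV40 large T antigen, lacZα, bom and rop appear to be non-functional remnants of the parental vector rather than working parts.

The payload is a synthetic 921 bp luxD open reading frame, cloned between retained SpeI and XhoI sites. The feature annotation matches it to the LuxD acyltransferase of the Photorhabdus luminescens bioluminescence operon. In the bacterial lux system, this enzyme diverts fatty acyl groups from fatty acid biosynthesis towards the long-chain aldehyde substrate consumed by the LuxAB luciferase. Transcription is driven by T7Max, an enhanced variant of the T7 RNA polymerase promoter (annotated simply as a T7 promoter). It is followed by a strong ribosome binding site derived from phage T7 gene 10, corresponding to the UTR1 leader named in the backbone. The backbone name also implies a C-terminal 8xHis tag and a T500 transcription terminator, but neither appears in the feature table, so the record does not confirm whether LuxD is expressed as a His-tagged fusion.

The stated purpose is T7-driven expression of LuxD in TXTL. The associated work concerns expanding luciferase reporter systems for cell-free protein expression, which suggests use alongside templates for other lux components.
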