Addgene plasmid #188308: pTXTL-T7max-LuxD
Purpose: Expression of LuxD via a T7 promoter in TXTL
Depositing lab: Kate Adamala. Depositing organization: University of Minnesota. Publication: Expanding luciferase reporter systems for cell-free protein expression. Sato W, Rasmussen M, Deich C, Engelhart AE, Adamala KP. Sci Rep. 2022 Jul 7;12(1):11489. doi: 10.1038/s41598-022-15624-6. PubMed 35798760.
Backbone
  Vector backbone: pCI-T7Max-UTR1-CTerminus8xHis-T500
  Backbone manufacturer: Adamala Lab
  Backbone size w/o insert (bp): 2876
  Vector type: Bacterial Expression, Synthetic Biology
Growth in bacteria
  Bacterial resistance: Ampicillin, 100 μg/mL
  Growth temperature: 37°C
  Growth strain: DH5alpha
  Copy number: High Copy
Gene/Insert
  Gene/Insert name: luxD
  Species: Synthetic
  Insert size (bp): 921
  Promoter: T7Max
  Cloning method: Restriction Enzyme; 5′ cloning site SpeI (not destroyed); 3′ cloning site XhoI (not destroyed)
  Sequencing primers: 5′ AATAATTTTGTTTAACTTTAAGAAGGAGATATA; 3′ GTTGTTGTACAGAAAAGCCCG
Resource information
  A portion of this plasmid was derived from a plasmid made by: Harry Mobley Lab
Terms and licenses: Academic/Nonprofit Terms; Industry Terms: Not Available to Industry
How to cite: pTXTL-T7max-LuxD was a gift from Kate Adamala (Addgene plasmid # 188308 ; http://n2t.net/addgene:188308 ; RRID:Addgene_188308)
