>Addgene plasmid #188308 | pTXTL-T7max-LuxD | depositor partial sequence | sequence record 365531 | LuxD gene
ATGGAAAATGAATCAAAATATAAAACCATCGACCACGTTATTTGTGTTGAAGGAAATAAAAAAATTCATG
TTTGGGAAACGCTGCCAGAAGAAAACAGCCCAAAGAGAAAGAATGCCATTATTATTGCGTCTGGTTTTGC
CCGCAGGATGGATCATTTTGCTGGTCTGGCGGAATATTTATCGCGGAATGGATTTCATGTGATCCGCTAT
GATTCGCTTCACCACGTTGGATTGAGTTCAGGGACAATTGATGAATTTACAATGTCTATAGGAAAGCAGA
GCTTGTTAGCAGTGGTTGATTGGTTAACTACACGAAAAATAAATAACTTCGGTATGTTGGCTTCAAGCTT
ATCTGCGCGGATAGCTTATGCAAGCCTATCTGAAATCAATGCTTCGTTTTTAATCACCGCAGTCGGTGTT
GTTAACTTAAGATATTCTCTTGAAAGAGCTTTAGGGTTTGATTATCTCAGTCTACCCATTAATGAATTGC
CGAATAATCTAGATTTTGAAGGCCATAAATTGGGTGCTGAAGTCTTTGCGAGAGATTGTCTTGATTTTGG
TTGGGAAGATTTAGCTTCTACAATTAATAACATGATGTATCTTGATATACCGTTTATTGCTTTTACTGCA
AATAACGATAATTGGGTCAAGCAAGATGAAGTTATCACATTGTTATCAAATATTCGTAGTAATCGATGCA
AGATATATTCTTTGTTAGGAAGTTCGCATGACTTGAGTGAAAATTTAGTGGTCCTGCGCAATTTTTATCA
ATCGGTTACGAAAGCCGCTATCGCGATGGATAATGATCATCTGGATATTGATGTTGATATTACTGAACCG
TCATTTGAACATTTAACTATTGCGACAGTCAATGAACGCCGAATGAGAATTGAGATTGAAAATCAAGCAA
TTTCTCTGTCT
