>Addgene plasmid #188308 | pTXTL-T7max-LuxD | depositor partial sequence | sequence record 365569 | pTXTL-T7max-LuxD sequence 1116 bps
CCNNNNNNNNNTAGTNNGGANTGATCNNAATATAAAACCATCGACCACGTTATTTGTGTTGAAGGAAATA
AAAAAATTCATGTTTGGGAAACGCTGCCAGAAGAAAACAGCCCAAAGAGAAAGAATGCCATTATTATTGC
GTCTGGTTTTGCCCGCAGGATGGATCATTTTGCTGGTCTGGCGGAATATTTATCGCGGAATGGATTTCAT
GTGATCCGCTATGATTCGCTTCACCACGTTGGATTGAGTTCAGGGACAATTGATGAATTTACAATGTCTA
TAGGAAAGCAGAGCTTGTTAGCAGTGGTTGATTGGTTAACTACACGAAAAATAAATAACTTCGGTATGTT
GGCTTCAAGCTTATCTGCGCGGATAGCTTATGCAAGCCTATCTGAAATCAATGCTTCGTTTTTAATCACC
GCAGTCGGTGTTGTTAACTTAAGATATTCTCTTGAAAGAGCTTTAGGGTTTGATTATCTCAGTCTACCCA
TTAATGAATTGCCGAATAATCTAGATTTTGAAGGCCATAAATTGGGTGCTGAAGTCTTTGCGAGAGATTG
TCTTGATTTTGGTTGGGAAGATTTAGCTTCTACAATTAATAACATGATGTATCTTGATATACCGTTTATT
GCTTTTACTGCAAATAACGATAATTGGGTCAAGCAAGATGAAGTTATCACATTGTTATCAAATATTCGTA
GTAATCGATGCAAGATATATTCTTTGTTAGGAAGTTCGCATGACTTGAGTGAAAATTTAGTGGTCCTGCG
CAATTTTTATCAATCGGTTACGAAAGCCGCTATCGCGATGGATAATGATCATCTGGATATTGATGTTGAT
ATTACTGAACCGTCATTTGAACATTTAACTATTGCGACAGTCAATGAACGCCCGAATGAGAANTTGAGAT
TGAAAATCAAGCAATTTCTCTGTCNTTAACTCGAGCAANGCCCCGCCGAANNGCGGGGNTTTTNNTGTAC
NNNACCANTGNCATTNCATTNNNTGTTTNCNNNNNNNGGGGGNNNATGNNNNGNNNNTTNNNNCNNTANN
NNTACNANGTGNAAANCGNNNNNANNNNNNNNNNTANANNNNNNNNNNNNNNNNNNNANTCNNNNN
