>Addgene plasmid #188308 | pTXTL-T7max-LuxD | depositor partial sequence | sequence record 365570 | pTXTL-T7max-LuxD sequence 1128 bps
NNNNNNNNNCTCGNNTNAGANAGANAATTGCTTGATTTTCAATCTCAATTCTCATTCGGCGTTCATTGAC
TGTCGCAATAGTTAAATGTTCAAATGACGGTTCAGTAATATCAACATCAATATCCAGATGATCATTATCC
ATCGCGATAGCGGCTTTCGTAACCGATTGATAAAAATTGCGCAGGACCACTAAATTTTCACTCAAGTCAT
GCGAACTTCCTAACAAAGAATATATCTTGCATCGATTACTACGAATATTTGATAACAATGTGATAACTTC
ATCTTGCTTGACCCAATTATCGTTATTTGCAGTAAAAGCAATAAACGGTATATCAAGATACATCATGTTA
TTAATTGTAGAAGCTAAATCTTCCCAACCAAAATCAAGACAATCTCTCGCAAAGACTTCAGCACCCAATT
TATGGCCTTCAAAATCTAGATTATTCGGCAATTCATTAATGGGTAGACTGAGATAATCAAACCCTAAAGC
TCTTTCAAGAGAATATCTTAAGTTAACAACACCGACTGCGGTGATTAAAAACGAAGCATTGATTTCAGAT
AGGCTTGCATAAGCTATCCGCGCAGATAAGCTTGAAGCCAACATACCGAAGTTATTTATTTTTCGTGTAG
TTAACCAATCAACCACTGCTAACAAGCTCTGCTTTCCTATAGACATTGTAAATTCATCAATTGTCCCTGA
ACTCAATCCAACGTGGTGAAGCGAATCATAGCGGATCACATGAAATCCATTCCGCGATAAATATTCCGCC
AGACCAGCAAAATGATCCATCCTGCGGGCAAAACCAGACGCAATAATAATGGCATTCTTTCTCTTTGGGC
TGTTTTCTTCTGGCAGCGTTTCCCAAACATGAATTTTTTTTTATTTCCTTCAACACAAATAACGTGGGTC
GATGGGTTTTATATTTTTGATTCATTTTTCCATACTAGTCATACCGGGTATATCTNCCTTCNTTAAANNT
NAAACAAAATTATTTCCCTATANTGAGTCGNNNNTANAAATTTANATNCTNGTCGANNNATGNNNNCAAA
NNNNNAGCNAANNNNNNNNNNNGNNAAAAANGGNNNNNNNNNNNNNCNNNTNNNNNNTNNNNNNNNNNCC
CCNNNNNN
